Addgene plasmid #243041: AiP2126 - pAAV-AiE2652m-minBG-SYFP2-WPRE3-BGHpA
Purpose: AiE2652m is an enhancer sequence designed to drive AAV-mediated transgene expression in specific populations of brain cells.
Depositing lab: Allen Institute for Brain Science & Bosiljka Tasic. Depositing organization: Allen Institute.
Backbone
  Vector backbone: pAAV2
  Vector type: AAV
Growth in bacteria
  Bacterial resistance: Ampicillin, 100 μg/mL
  Growth temperature: 37°C
  Growth strain: NEB Stable
  Copy number: High Copy
Gene/Insert
  Gene/Insert name: SYFP2
  Species: Synthetic
  Cloning method: Gibson Cloning
Terms and licenses: Academic/Nonprofit Terms; Industry Terms: Not Available to Industry
How to cite: AiP2126 - pAAV-AiE2652m-minBG-SYFP2-WPRE3-BGHpA was a gift from Allen Institute for Brain Science & Bosiljka Tasic (Addgene plasmid # 243041 ; http://n2t.net/addgene:243041 ; RRID:Addgene_243041)
