[The description below was written by a language model from this plasmid's Addgene catalogue record and pLannotate feature annotations shown in this document.]
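Description:
AiP2126 - pAAV-AiE2652m-minBG-SYFP2-WPRE3-BGHpA is a 4,788 nt AAV transfer plasmid built on a pAAV2 backbone, intended for packaging a reporter genome into recombinant adeno-associated virus for delivery to brain cells. In bacteria it is maintained at high copy through a ColE1/pUC-type origin and selected with ampicillin via the bla gene and its own promoter. The backbone also carries an f1 phage origin and short remnants of pBR322 bom and rop sequences. AAV2 inverted terminal repeats flank the expression cassette and supply the cis signals needed for genome replication and encapsidation. The right-hand ITR is annotated in full, while the left one is detected only as two short fragments, which may reflect how this repeat-rich region was sequenced or annotated.

The payload is SYFP2, a fast-maturing monomeric yellow fluorescent protein derived from Aequorea victoria GFP. According to the construct name, its expression is controlled by the enhancer AiE2652m placed upstream of a minimal beta-globin promoter (minBG). Neither element is called in the feature table, but the unannotated stretch between the left ITR and the SYFP2 coding sequence is where they would lie. A minimal promoter of this kind has little activity alone, so the cell-type pattern of fluorescence reports the activity of the enhancer. Downstream, two WPRE fragments correspond to the shortened WPRE3 element, which boosts transcript stability and expression while saving packaging space, followed by the bovine growth hormone polyadenylation signal. The stated purpose is enhancer-driven AAV transgene expression in specific brain cell populations. The record does not say which populations are targeted.
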