Features (pLannotate 1.2.2; 14 found; start..end, strand, type, name):
     12..39      +  repeat_region  AAV2 ITR (fragment): inverted terminal repeat of adeno-associated virus serotype 2 inverted
     68..95      +  repeat_region  AAV2 ITR (fragment): inverted terminal repeat of adeno-associated virus serotype 2 inverted
    806..1522    +  CDS            SYFP2: SYFP2 is a basic (constitutively fluorescent) yellow fluorescent protein published in 2006, derived from Aequorea victoria. It is reported to be a very rapidly-maturing monomer with moderate acid sensitivity.
   1562..1719    +  misc_feature   WPRE (fragment): woodchuck hepatitis virus posttranscriptional regulatory element
   1725..1805    +  misc_feature   WPRE (fragment): woodchuck hepatitis virus posttranscriptional regulatory element
   1822..1933    +  polyA_signal   bGH poly(A) signal: bovine growth hormone polyadenylation signal
   2051..2191    +  repeat_region  AAV2 ITR: inverted terminal repeat of adeno-associated virus serotype 2 inverted
   2196..2247    -  misc_feature   bom (fragment): basis of mobility region from pBR322
   2266..2721    +  rep_origin     f1 ori (sequence partly withheld): f1 bacteriophage origin of replication; arrow indicates direction of (+) strand synthesis
   2722..2771    -  misc_feature   bom (fragment): basis of mobility region from pBR322
   2873..2908    -  CDS            rop (fragment): Rop protein, which maintains plasmids at low copy number; rop
   3003..3107    +  promoter       AmpR promoter: bla
   3108..3968    +  CDS            AmpR: β-lactamase; bla; confers resistance to ampicillin, carbenicillin, and related antibiotics
   4139..4727    +  rep_origin     ori: high-copy-number ColE1/pMB1/pBR322/pUC origin of replication
>Addgene plasmid #243041 | AiP2126 - pAAV-AiE2652m-minBG-SYFP2-WPRE3-BGHpA | addgene full sequence | sequence record 490255 | Addgene NGS Result
CCTGCAGGCAGCTGCGCGCTCGCTCGCTCACTGAGGCCGCCCGGGCGTCGGGCGACCTTTGGTCGCCCGG
CCTCAGTGAGCGAGCGAGCGCGCAGAGAGGGAGTGGCCAACTCCATCACTAGGGGTTCCTGCGGCCGCAC
GCGTGAAAATACTAAACAGAAAAAAAAACATGAAACTGTACTGCATACTATATTATTCATTCACATACTG
TTGAGTTTAGGGGACTAGAATGGGCTGGAAAGACAGAATCTGCTATGCGCCAGGGAGGTTCCCTGTAGGG
AAAGAGAAGGTGTCAGTCCTGAATTTGTTTGCTCTGGGACCTGGTCCCCACTCAGCCCATGCTTGGCTCA
GACCTGGTCTCAGGCCCCTGTTTTGACAAGATTCCTTTCTAAACAGCTTCCTACAGTGTTCCTAACAAGA
GTGACATTTGCAGATGCTTATAGAGAATTGAGAAAGCAAACCCCAGGATTCCTCCATCCCTATTTTGGGC
CTCAGTTTAAACCCTCGCCCCAACCAACCCTTCCCTCCTCCAAGTCCCTCCTTCAAGCTAACCCTGCTCC
AGATTCTGACTACCTAATCACCCTGTCATTATCTTCTAGGCTCCTTTAGCCCCTCCCCCCAGAGTTTTCA
ACCCTCTCTGTCTTCAGAGTAGTCTCTCATTTCCTATTGGATCCTGATGCAATGGAGAAATAAGTGTTCG
CCGGCGGAGCTCGGGCTGGGCATAAAAGTCAGGGCAGAGCCATCTATTGCTTACATTTGCTTCTGGGATC
CAGATCTTTCGAAGCTAGCGCTACCGGTCGCCACCATGGTGAGCAAGGGCGAGGAGCTGTTCACCGGGGT
GGTGCCCATCCTGGTCGAGCTGGACGGCGACGTAAACGGCCACAAGTTCAGCGTGTCCGGCGAGGGCGAG
GGCGATGCCACCTACGGCAAGCTGACCCTGAAGCTGATCTGCACCACCGGCAAGCTGCCCGTGCCCTGGC
CCACCCTCGTGACCACCCTGGGCTACGGCGTGCAGTGCTTCGCCCGCTACCCCGACCACATGAAGCAGCA
CGACTTCTTCAAGTCCGCCATGCCCGAAGGCTACGTCCAGGAGCGCACCATCTTCTTCAAGGACGACGGC
AACTACAAGACCCGCGCCGAGGTGAAGTTCGAGGGCGACACCCTGGTGAACCGCATCGAGCTGAAGGGCA
TCGACTTCAAGGAGGACGGCAACATCCTGGGGCACAAGCTGGAGTACAACTACAACAGCCACAACGTCTA
TATCACCGCCGACAAGCAGAAGAACGGCATCAAGGCCAACTTCAAGATCCGCCACAACATCGAGGACGGC
GGCGTGCAGCTCGCCGACCACTACCAGCAGAACACCCCCATCGGCGACGGCCCCGTGCTGCTGCCCGACA
ACCACTACCTGAGCTACCAGTCCAAGCTGAGCAAAGACCCCAACGAGAAGCGCGATCACATGGTCCTGCT
GGAGTTCGTGACCGCCGCCGGGATCACTCTCGGCATGGACGAGCTGTACAAGTAAGTCGACGGCGCGCCG
CGGCCGCGAATTCGATATCATAATCAACCTCTGGATTACAAAATTTGTGAAAGATTGACTGGTATTCTTA
ACTATGTTGCTCCTTTTACGCTATGTGGATACGCTGCTTTAATGCCTTTGTATCATGCTATTGCTTCCCG
TATGGCTTTCATTTTCTCCTCCTTGTATAAATCCTGGTTAGTTCTTGCCACGGCGGAACTCATCGCCGCC
TGCCTTGCCCGCTGCTGGACAGGGGCTCGGCTGTTGGGCACTGACAATTCCGTGGCTCGAGAGATCTTCG
ACTGTGCCTTCTAGTTGCCAGCCATCTGTTGTTTGCCCCTCCCCCGTGCCTTCCTTGACCCTGGAAGGTG
CCACTCCCACTGTCCTTTCCTAATAAAATGAGGAAATTGCATCGCATTGTCTGAGTAGGTGTCATTCTAT
TCTGGGGGGTGGGGTGGGGCAGGACAGCAAGGGGGAGGATTGGGAAGACAATAGCAGGCATGAGATCTCA
CGTGCGGACCGAGCGGCCGCAGGAACCCCTAGTGATGGAGTTGGCCACTCCCTCTCTGCGCGCTCGCTCG
CTCACTGAGGCCGGGCGACCAAAGGTCGCCCGACGCCCGGGCTTTGCCCGGGCGGCCTCAGTGAGCGAGC
GAGCGCGCAGCTGCCTGCAGGGGCGCCTGATGCGGTATTTTCTCCTTACGCATCTGTGCGGTATTTCACA
CCGCATA
[95 nt withheld, positions 2248-2342]
T
[46 nt withheld, positions 2344-2389]
C
[141 nt withheld, positions 2391-2531]
CCTTTGACGTTGGAGTCCACGTTCTTT
[37 nt withheld, positions 2559-2595]
ACTCTATCTCGGGCTATTCTTTTGATTTATAAGGGATTTTGCCGATTTCGGTCTATTGGTTAAAAAATGA
GCTGATTTAACAAAAATTTAACGCGAATTTTAACAAAATATTAACGTTTACAATTTTATGGTGCACTCTC
AGTACAATCTGCTCTGATGCCGCATAGTTAAGCCAGCCCCGACACCCGCCAACACCCGCTGACGCGCCCT
GACGGGCTTGTCTGCTCCCGGCATCCGCTTACAGACAAGCTGTGACCGTCTCCGGGAGCTGCATGTGTCA
GAGGTTTTCACCGTCATCACCGAAACGCGCGAGACGAAAGGGCCTCGTGATACGCCTATTTTTATAGGTT
AATGTCATGATAATAATGGTTTCTTAGACGTCAGGTGGCACTTTTCGGGGAAATGTGCGCGGAACCCCTA
TTTGTTTATTTTTCTAAATACATTCAAATATGTATCCGCTCATGAGACAATAACCCTGATAAATGCTTCA
ATAATATTGAAAAAGGAAGAGTATGAGTATTCAACATTTCCGTGTCGCCCTTATTCCCTTTTTTGCGGCA
TTTTGCCTTCCTGTTTTTGCTCACCCAGAAACGCTGGTGAAAGTAAAAGATGCTGAAGATCAGTTGGGTG
CACGAGTGGGTTACATCGAACTGGATCTCAACAGCGGTAAGATCCTTGAGAGTTTTCGCCCCGAAGAACG
TTTTCCAATGATGAGCACTTTTAAAGTTCTGCTATGTGGCGCGGTATTATCCCGTATTGACGCCGGGCAA
GAGCAACTCGGTCGCCGCATACACTATTCTCAGAATGACTTGGTTGAGTACTCACCAGTCACAGAAAAGC
ATCTTACGGATGGCATGACAGTAAGAGAATTATGCAGTGCTGCCATAACCATGAGTGATAACACTGCGGC
CAACTTACTTCTGACAACGATCGGAGGACCGAAGGAGCTAACCGCTTTTTTGCACAACATGGGGGATCAT
GTAACTCGCCTTGATCGTTGGGAACCGGAGCTGAATGAAGCCATACCAAACGACGAGCGTGACACCACGA
TGCCTGTAGCAATGGCAACAACGTTGCGCAAACTATTAACTGGCGAACTACTTACTCTAGCTTCCCGGCA
ACAATTAATAGACTGGATGGAGGCGGATAAAGTTGCAGGACCACTTCTGCGCTCGGCCCTTCCGGCTGGC
TGGTTTATTGCTGATAAATCTGGAGCCGGTGAGCGTGGGTCTCGCGGTATCATTGCAGCACTGGGGCCAG
ATGGTAAGCCCTCCCGTATCGTAGTTATCTACACGACGGGGAGTCAGGCAACTATGGATGAACGAAATAG
ACAGATCGCTGAGATAGGTGCCTCACTGATTAAGCATTGGTAACTGTCAGACCAAGTTTACTCATATATA
CTTTAGATTGATTTAAAACTTCATTTTTAATTTAAAAGGATCTAGGTGAAGATCCTTTTTGATAATCTCA
TGACCAAAATCCCTTAACGTGAGTTTTCGTTCCACTGAGCGTCAGACCCCGTAGAAAAGATCAAAGGATC
TTCTTGAGATCCTTTTTTTCTGCGCGTAATCTGCTGCTTGCAAACAAAAAAACCACCGCTACCAGCGGTG
GTTTGTTTGCCGGATCAAGAGCTACCAACTCTTTTTCCGAAGGTAACTGGCTTCAGCAGAGCGCAGATAC
CAAATACTGTTCTTCTAGTGTAGCCGTAGTTAGGCCACCACTTCAAGAACTCTGTAGCACCGCCTACATA
CCTCGCTCTGCTAATCCTGTTACCAGTGGCTGCTGCCAGTGGCGATAAGTCGTGTCTTACCGGGTTGGAC
TCAAGACGATAGTTACCGGATAAGGCGCAGCGGTCGGGCTGAACGGGGGGTTCGTGCACACAGCCCAGCT
TGGAGCGAACGACCTACACCGAACTGAGATACCTACAGCGTGAGCTATGAGAAAGCGCCACGCTTCCCGA
AGGGAGAAAGGCGGACAGGTATCCGGTAAGCGGCAGGGTCGGAACAGGAGAGCGCACGAGGGAGCTTCCA
GGGGGAAACGCCTGGTATCTTTATAGTCCTGTCGGGTTTCGCCACCTCTGACTTGAGCGTCGATTTTTGT
GATGCTCGTCAGGGGGGCGGAGCCTATGGAAAAACGCCAGCAACGCGGCCTTTTTACGGTTCCTGGCCTT
TTGCTGGCCTTTTGCTCACATGT
